Addgene plasmid #34353: KHBD00202
Depositing lab: Bart Deplancke. Depositing organization: Swiss Federal Institute of Technology (EPFL). Publication: Automated protein-DNA interaction screening of Drosophila regulatory elements. Korneel Hens, Jean-Daniel Feuz, Alina Isakova, Antonina Lagovitina, Andreas Massouras, Julien Bryois, Patrick Callaerts, Susan E. Celniker, Bart Deplancke. Nat Methods. 2011 Oct 30;8(12):1065-70. 10.1038/nmeth.1763 PubMed 22037703.
Backbone
  Vector backbone: pDONR221
  Backbone manufacturer: Invitrogen
  Backbone size w/o insert (bp): 2536
  Vector type: Gateway Donor Vector
Growth in bacteria
  Bacterial resistance: Kanamycin, 50 μg/mL
  Growth temperature: 37°C
  Growth strain: DH5alpha
  Copy number: High Copy
Gene/Insert
  Gene/Insert name: CG33261 (alt names: FBgn0013263; Trl; Trithorax-like)
  Species: D. melanogaster (fly)
  Insert size (bp): 1557
  Entrez Gene: Trl (a.k.a. Dmel_CG33261, Adf-2, Adf-2-519, Adf2, CG33261, CG9343, Dmel\CG33261, E(var)3-trl, E(var)62, GAF, GAGA, GAGA factor, Gaf, Gaga, LBC, NC70F, Nc70F, TRL, TfGAGA/Adf-2, Trl-GAGA, Try, anon-EST:fe2E12, gaf, gaga, l(3)s2325, trithorax-like, trl)
  Cloning method: Gateway Cloning
  Sequencing primers: 5′ M13F; 3′ M13R
Terms and licenses: Academic/Nonprofit Terms; Industry Terms: Not Available to Industry
Depositor comments: Please note that the ORFs in this collection were cloned open-ended (without a stop codon).
How to cite: KHBD00202 was a gift from Bart Deplancke (Addgene plasmid # 34353 ; http://n2t.net/addgene:34353 ; RRID:Addgene_34353)
