[The description below was written by a language model from this plasmid's Addgene catalogue record.]
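Description:
KHBD00202 is a Gateway entry clone built in the Invitrogen pDONR221 backbone, carrying the open reading frame of the Drosophila melanogaster gene Trithorax-like (Trl, CG33261), which encodes the GAGA factor (GAF) transcription factor. The catalogue lists a 1557 bp insert in a backbone of 2536 bp once the donor cassette has been replaced. The plasmid is maintained in standard E. coli cloning strains as a high-copy replicon under kanamycin selection. No feature table accompanies the record, so individual elements such as the origin of replication and the recombination sites are not itemised. However, an insert introduced into pDONR221 by Gateway cloning would normally end up flanked by attL sites, with M13 forward and reverse primer sites on either side for sequence verification, consistent with the sequencing primers listed.

As an entry clone, the plasmid has no promoter intended to drive expression of the insert. It serves instead as a shuttle from which the ORF can be moved by LR recombination into any compatible destination vector. The depositor notes that ORFs in this collection were cloned open-ended, without a stop codon, so the Trl coding sequence can be fused in frame to C-terminal tags or domains supplied by the destination vector as well as to N-terminal ones. The clone belongs to a collection of Drosophila transcription factor ORFs associated with a study on automated screening of protein-DNA interactions at fly regulatory elements. Its expected use is therefore generating expression or fusion constructs of GAGA factor for such interaction assays and related functional work. The record does not state which Trl isoform the insert represents.
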