>Addgene plasmid #34353 | KHBD00202 | depositor partial sequence | sequence record 40920 | KHBD00202 sequence 1557 bps
ATGTCGCTGCCAATGAATTCGCTGTATTCGCTCACCTGGGGCGATTACGGCACCAGCCTCGTATCGGCAA
TCCAATTGTTGCGCTGCCATGGCGACCTCGTCGATTGCACGTTGGCCGCCGGCGGGCGGAGTTTTCCCGC
CCACAAGATAGTCCTGTGCGCCGCCTCCCCCTTTCTGCTGGACTTGCTAAAGAATACACCATGCAAGCAT
CCAGTGGTTATGTTGGCTGGCGTCAATGCGAACGATCTGGAGGCGCTGCTGGAGTTTGTGTACCGCGGAG
AGGTGAGCGTGGATCACGCCCAGCTGCCGTCGCTACTGCAGGCTGCCCAGTGCCTGAACATCCAGGGACT
GGCACCGCAGACGGTTACCAAGGACGACTACACCACGCACTCGATACAACTGCAGCACATGATTCCACAA
CATCACGACCAAGACCAACTGATTGCCACGATCGCCACGGCTCCACAGCAAACGGTTCATGCCCAGGTGG
TGGAGGACATCCATCATCAGGGCCAGATTCTCCAGGCAACGACCCAGACCAACGCAGCAGGACAACAGCA
GACCATTGTGACAACCGACGCGGCTAAACATGACCAGGCAGTGATTCAGGCTTTTCTTCCGGCACGCAAA
CGCAAACCACGCGTAAAGAAAATGTCACCTACGGCACCGAAAATAAGCAAAGTTGAAGGAATGGATACGA
TTATGGGCACACCGACCTCTTCACACGGCTCTGGATCCGTGCAGCAGGTGCTTGGCGAAAATGGAGCCGA
GGGCCAACTGCTATCATCCACACCGATCATCAAGAGCGAAGGACAAAAGGTAGAGACTATTGTGACCATG
GACCCCAACAACATGATACCGGTAACGTCGGCTAATGCGGCAACTGGCGAGATAACACCAGCACAAGGAG
CCACTGGCTCATCTGGCGGCAATACAAGCGGCGTCCTATCCACGCCAAAGGCAAAACGCGCTAAACATCC
GCCCGGAACAGAGAAACCACGTTCACGATCACAATCTGAACAACCTGCTACTTGCCCCATTTGCTATGCT
GTCATTCGTCAATCCCGGAACCTGCGGCGCCATCTCGAGCTGCGGCATTTTGCCAAACCCGGCGTGAAGA
AGGAGAAGAAAAGTAAGTCCGGTAACGATACAACCCTAGACTCCAGCATGGAGATGAACACCACGGCAGA
GGGCGACAACACAGTGGGCAGTGATGGAGCAGGCGGAGCAGGATCAGCAGGAGGACAATCATCTGGTACG
ACGCCAACGAGAGTGATATCGAATGCACCGCAGGCCGCGGGGGCGCCGGCCATCCTGGCCCAAGGTGTGC
TGCCCCAGCAGCAGCAACAGCAGCAACTGCAGCAGCAACACCAGCAGCACTTGACAGCAACATTAGCGGG
TGGTGGACAGGCATACATCAAACATGAGGGCGGCGGCGGGGGCGGCACTGGGCAGCAGCAGCAACAGCAA
GCGGCACAACAGCAGGGCATGCAGAACGTCATACACATTGTGGGCGATCAGGTCTTCATACCGCAGCAGC
AACAGCCGCAGCCGCAG
