>Addgene plasmid #34353 | KHBD00202 | addgene partial sequence | sequence record 42053 | M13-Rev 5'-CAGGAAACAGCTATGACC-3'
TTATTTTGACTGATAGTGACCTGTTCGTTGCAACAAATTGATAAGCAATGCTTTCTTATAATGCCAACTT
TGTACAAGAAAGTTGGCAACTGCGGCTGCGGCTGTTGCTGCTGCGGTATGAAGACCTGATCGCCCACAAT
GTGTATGACGTTCTGCATGCCCTGCTGTTGTGCCGCTTGCTGTTGCTGCTGCTGCCCAGTGCCGCCCCCG
CCGCCGCCCTCATGTTTGATGTATGCCTGTCCACCACCCGCTAATGTTGCTGTCAAGTGCTGCTGGTGTT
GCTGCTGCAGTTGCTGCTGTTGCTGCTGCTGGGGCAGCACACCTTGGGCCAGGATGGCCGGCGCCCCCGC
GGCCTGCGGTGCATTCGATATCACTCTCGTTGGCGTCGTACCAGATGATTGTCCTCCTGCTGATCCTGCT
CCGCCTGCTCCATCACTGCCCACTGTGTTGTCGCCCTCTGCCGTGGTGTTCATCTCCATGCTGGAGTCTA
GGGTTGTATCGTTACCGGACTTACTTTTCTTCTCCTTCTTCACGCCGGGTTTGGCAAAATGCCGCAGCTC
GAGATGGCGCCGCAGGTTCCGGGATTGACGAATGACAGCATAGCAAATGGGGCAAGTAGCAGGTTGTTCA
GATTGTGATCGTGAACGTGGTTTCTCTGTTCCGGGCGGATGTTTAGCGCGTTTTGCCTTTGGCGTGGATA
